Addgene plasmid #14633: Human ZP3 (JD#184)
Depositing lab: Jurrien Dean. Depositing organization: National Institute of Diabetes & Digestive & Kidney Diseases (NIDDK). Publication: Human homolog of the mouse sperm receptor. Chamberlin ME, Dean J. Proc Natl Acad Sci U S A. 1990 Aug . 87(16):6014-8. 10.1073/pnas.87.16.6014 PubMed 2385582.
Backbone
  Vector backbone: pBluescript II KS
  Backbone manufacturer: Stratagene
  Backbone size w/o insert (bp): 2961
  Vector type: Bacterial Expression
Growth in bacteria
  Bacterial resistance: Ampicillin, 100 μg/mL
  Growth temperature: 37°C
  Growth strain: DH5alpha
  Copy number: High Copy
Gene/Insert
  Gene/Insert name: Human ZP3 (cDNA) (alt name: HuZP3)
  Species: H. sapiens (human)
  Insert size (bp): 1275
  GenBank ID: BC113949.1
  Entrez Gene: ZP3 (a.k.a. ZP3A, ZP3B, ZPC, Zp-3)
  Cloning method: Restriction Enzyme; 5′ cloning site Hinc II (not destroyed); 3′ cloning site Sph I (not destroyed)
  Sequencing primers: 5′ T3; 3′ T7
Terms and licenses: Academic/Nonprofit Terms; Industry Terms: Not Available to Industry
How to cite: Human ZP3 (JD#184) was a gift from Jurrien Dean (Addgene plasmid # 14633 ; http://n2t.net/addgene:14633 ; RRID:Addgene_14633)
