[The description below was written by a language model from this plasmid's Addgene catalogue record.]
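Description:
Human ZP3 (JD#184) is a cDNA clone of the human zona pellucida glycoprotein 3 gene (ZP3, also known as ZPC, ZP3A or ZP3B) carried in pBluescript II KS, a small (about 3 kb) high-copy phagemid cloning vector from Stratagene. The plasmid is propagated in E. coli under ampicillin selection. No feature table accompanies the record, but pBluescript II vectors generally carry a pUC-type origin responsible for the high copy number, an f1 origin for single-stranded DNA rescue, and a polylinker set within a lacZα fragment and flanked by T3 and T7 phage RNA polymerase promoters. This fits the T3 and T7 primers listed for sequencing across the insert.

The insert is a roughly 1.3 kb human ZP3 cDNA, placed between Hinc II and Sph I sites that are both recorded as preserved, so the fragment should be recoverable by restriction digestion. No tags, fusions, mutations or reporter elements are listed. ZP3 encodes a component of the zona pellucida, the extracellular matrix surrounding the oocyte, and the associated work characterised it as the human homolog of the mouse sperm receptor.

Although the repository classifies the vector type as bacterial expression, the record names no dedicated expression promoter for the insert and does not state its orientation relative to the flanking phage promoters. The construct is best regarded as a cDNA source: a template for subcloning ZP3 into expression vectors, for sequencing, or potentially for in vitro transcription of probes from the flanking promoters.
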