>Addgene plasmid #14633 | Human ZP3 (JD#184) | addgene partial sequence | sequence record 59976 | M13_pUC_rev
ACCCTCACTAAAGGGAACAAAAGCTGGTACCGGGCCCCCCCTCGAGGTCGATCCCCCGGGCTGCAGGAAT
TCGATTGAGCTCATTGCTTTCTTCTTTTATTCGGAAGCAGACACAGGGTGGGAGGCAGTGCGACACCTCC
TGGTGAGAACCAGGATAACAGCAGTCAGAGTCAGGGACACCACCACAGCCAGGCCTACGCCCAGCAGCAC
CACTGAGGTGTCAGAAGGCAAAGCCCACTGCTCTACTTCATGGTCACCCCTCCTGTCCAGGAAGATCAGT
GGCCCCACGGTGACATCTGCTTCTTCTGTCACATGCCTGCGGTTACGGGAAGCAGACCTGGACCACTGGC
TCATGACATGAGGCTGCCTCCTGGAATGGCTTGGAGTGCCACAGTCACCTTTGTTACAGCATTGACAGAT
GTCAGCCGGGCCTTCCACTGGGAACCAGCTGTTGGAAGGCTTGCTGAAGGAACAGGCCTTGTTGAGTTCA
TCTGGGTCCTGCTCAGCTAGGGTGACCTTCAGGTGGCAGGTGATGTATATCATGTTTCTGGAGTCATTAG
CAAAGTGGAAGACATCCACTGTGAACTGGAGTGTATCTGGCCCGGGTCGAGGAACTTTGAATGCAGAAGA
GGCATCAGTGAGACCGTCGACAAGACAGCCATGGAAGTCCACGATGGTGTGATAAGGGGAGGCATTCTGG
TCTGGTGTCGGTGTGGCCACGCAGTGGTCCACAAACAACCGCAGTGGCACGTGGCTGCCAGTGTGGATTT
CTGCCTGGAGGTGGGCTGCATCTCCCAGGTGGAAGGTGGGGGACCTCTTCTCAGCGTTCCAGTTCTCCTC
CATCAGACGCAGAGAGAAAGTCAGCTTCTCCTCTGAGAACACCGTGGTCCTGAAGGGCAACCAGGTGGGC
AGGATGGCCTGGCTG
